>Addgene plasmid #120912 | FKBP-V5-AP-nes_pLX304 | addgene full sequence | sequence record 237906 | Addgene NGS Result
CCCGGGGTTATTAATAGTAATCAATTACGGGGTCATTAGTTCATAGCCCATATATGGAGTTCCGCGTTAC
ATAACTTACGGTAAATGGCCCGCCTGGCTGACCGCCCAACGACCCCCGCCCATTGACGTCAATAATGACG
TATGTTCCCATAGTAACGCCAATAGGGACTTTCCATTGACGTCAATGGGTGGAGTATTTACGGTAAACTG
CCCACTTGGCAGTACATCAAGTGTATCATATGCCAAGTACGCCCCCTATTGACGTCAATGACGGTAAATG
GCCCGCCTGGCATTATGCCCAGTACATGACCTTATGGGACTTTCCTACTTGGCAGTACATCTACGTATTA
GTCATCGCTATTACCATGGTGATGCGGTTTTGGCAGTACATCAATGGGCGTGGATAGCGGTTTGACTCAC
GGGGATTTCCAAGTCTCCACCCCATTGACGTCAATGGGAGTTTGTTTTGGCACCAAAATCAACGGGACTT
TCCAAAATGTCGTAACAACTCCGCCCCATTGACGCAAATGGGCGGTAGGCGTGTACGGTGGGAGGTCTAT
ATAAGCAGAGCTCTCTGGCTAACTGTCGGGATCAACAAGTTTGTACAAAAAAGCAGGCTTCGAAGGAGAT
AGAACCATGCAGGTGGAAACCATCTCCCCAGGAGACGGGCGCACCTTCCCCAAGCGCGGCCAGACCTGCG
TGGTGCACTACACCGGGATGCTTGAAGATGGAAAGAAATTTGATTCCTCCCGGGACAGAAACAAGCCCTT
TAAGTTTATGCTAGGCAAGCAGGAGGTGATCCGAGGCTGGGAAGAAGGGGTTGCCCAGATGAGTGTGGGT
CAGAGAGCCAAACTGACTATATCTCCAGATTATGCCTATGGTGCCACTGGGCACCCAGGCATCATCCCAC
CACATGCCACTCTCGTCTTCGATGTGGAGCTTCTAAAACTGGAAGGGAGTGGCAGCGGAGGTAGTGGGAG
CGGTGGCAAGCCCATCCCCAACCCCCTGCTGGGCCTGGACAGCACCAAGGGCTCGGGCTCGACCTCGGGC
TCGGGCTCGACCTCGGGCTCGGGCACCGGTGGGAAATCATACCCAACAGTGTCCGCAGACTACCAGGATG
CCGTGGAGAAAGCCAAGAAGAGGCTGGGAGGGTTTATCGCAGAAAAGAGGTGCGCACCTCTGATGCTGAG
ACTGGCTTTCCACAGCGCAGGCACCTTTGACAAGAGAACCAAAACAGGCGGACCCTTTGGAACAATCAGG
TACCCCGCTGAACTGGCACATAGTGCCAACAGCGGGCTGGACATCGCCGTGCGGCTGCTGGAACCTCTGA
AAGCAGAGTTCCCAATTCTGTCCTACGCCGATTTTTATCAGCTGGCAGGAGTGGTCGCTGTGGAGGTCAC
TGGGGGCCCCAAGGTGCCTTTTCACCCAGGACGGGAGGACAAGCCAGAACTACCTCCAGAGGGGCGCCTG
CCAGATCCGACAAAGGGCTCCGACCATCTGCGAGATGTGTTTGGGAAAGCTATGGGCCTGACTGACCAGG
ATATCGTCGCACTGTCTGGAGGGCACACCCTTGGCGCCGCTCATAAGGAAAGGTCAGGCTTCGAGGGACC
CTGGACAAGCAACCCCCTGGTTTTCGACAATTCTTACTTTACTGAACTGCTGAGTGGAGAGAAGGAACTG
CAGCTGCCTCCCCTGGAGCGCCTGACCCTGGACTAATAAGCTAGCGCTAACCGGTGGCGCGTTAAGTCGA
CAATCAACCTCTGGATTACAAAATTTGTGAAAGATTGACTGGTATTCTTAACTATGTTGCTCCTTTTACG
CTATGTGGATACGCTGCTTTAATGCCTTTGTATCATGCTATTGCTTCCCGTATGGCTTTCATTTTCTCCT
CCTTGTATAAATCCTGGTTGCTGTCTCTTTATGAGGAGTTGTGGCCCGTTGTCAGGCAACGTGGCGTGGT
GTGCACTGTGTTTGCTGACGCAACCCCCACTGGTTGGGGCATTGCCACCACCTGTCAGCTCCTTTCCGGG
ACTTTCGCTTTCCCCCTCCCTATTGCCACGGCGGAACTCATCGCCGCCTGCCTTGCCCGCTGCTGGACAG
GGGCTCGGCTGTTGGGCACTGACAATTCCGTGGTGTTGTCGGGGAAATCATCGTCCTTTCCTTGGCTGCT
CGCCTGTGTTGCCACCTGGATTCTGCGCGGGACGTCCTTCTGCTACGTCCCTTCGGCCCTCAATCCAGCG
GACCTTCCTTCCCGCGGCCTGCTGCCGGCTCTGCGGCCTCTTCCGCGTCTTCGCCTTCGCCCTCAGACGA
GTCGGATCTCCCTTTGGGCCGCCTCCCCGCGTCGACTTTAAGACCAATGACTTACAAGGCAGCTGTAGAT
CTTAGCCACTTTTTAAAAGAAAAGGGGGGACTGGAAGGGCTAATTCACTCCCAACGAAGACAAGATCTGC
TTTTTGCTTGTACTGGGTCTCTCTGGTTAGACCAGATCTGAGCCTGGGAGCTCTCTGGCTAACTAGGGAA
CCCACTGCTTAAGCCTCAATAAAGCTTGCCTTGAGTGCTTCAAGTAGTGTGTGCCCGTCTGTTGTGTGAC
TCTGGTAACTAGAGATCCCTCAGACCCTTTTAGTCAGTGTGGAAAATCTCTAGCAGTACGTATAGTAGTT
CATGTCATCTTATTATTCAGTATTTATAACTTGCAAAGAAATGAATATCAGAGAGTGAGAGGAACTTGTT
TATTGCAGCTTATAATGGTTACAAATAAAGCAATAGCATCACAAATTTCACAAATAAAGCATTTTTTTCA
CTGCATTCTAGTTGTGGTTTGTCCAAACTCATCAATGTATCTTATCATGTCTGGCTCTAGCTATCCCGCC
CCTAACTCCGCCCATCCCGCCCCTAACTCCGCCCAGTTCCGCCCATTCTCCGCCCCATGGCTGACTAATT
TTTTTTATTTATGCAGAGGCCGAGGCCGCCTCGGCCTCTGAGCTATTCCAGAAGTAGTGAGGAGGCTTTT
TTGGAGGCCTAGGGACGTACCCAATTCGCCCTATAGTGAGTCGTATTACGCGCGCTCACTGGCCGTCGTT
TTACAACGTCGTGACTGGGAAAACCCTGGCGTTACCCAACTTAATCGCCTTGCAGCACATCCCCCTTTCG
CCAGCTGGCGTAATAGCGAAGAGGCCCGCACCGATCGCCCTTCCCAACAGTTGCGCAGCCTGAATGGCGA
ATGGG
[124 nt withheld, positions 3226-3349]
C
[91 nt withheld, positions 3351-3441]
A
[49 nt withheld, positions 3443-3491]
CCTTTGACGTTGGAGTCCACGTTCTTT
[37 nt withheld, positions 3519-3555]
ACCCTATCTCGGTCTATTCTTTTGATTTATAAGGGATTTTGCCGATTTCGGCCTATTGGTTAAAAAATGA
GCTGATTTAACAAAAATTTAACGCGAATTTTAACAAAATATTAACGCTTACAATTTAGGTGGCACTTTTC
GGGGAAATGTGCGCGGAACCCCTATTTGTTTATTTTTCTAAATACATTCAAATATGTATCCGCTCATGAG
ACAATAACCCTGATAAATGCTTCAATAATATTGAAAAAGGAAGAGTATGAGTATTCAACATTTCCGTGTC
GCCCTTATTCCCTTTTTTGCGGCATTTTGCCTTCCTGTTTTTGCTCACCCAGAAACGCTGGTGAAAGTAA
AAGATGCTGAAGATCAGTTGGGTGCACGAGTGGGTTACATCGAACTGGATCTCAACAGCGGTAAGATCCT
TGAGAGTTTTCGCCCCGAAGAACGTTTTCCAATGATGAGCACTTTTAAAGTTCTGCTATGTGGCGCGGTA
TTATCCCGTATTGACGCCGGGCAAGAGCAACTCGGTCGCCGCATACACTATTCTCAGAATGACTTGGTTG
AGTACTCACCAGTCACAGAAAAGCATCTTACGGATGGCATGACAGTAAGAGAATTATGCAGTGCTGCCAT
AACCATGAGTGATAACACTGCGGCCAACTTACTTCTGACAACGATCGGAGGACCGAAGGAGCTAACCGCT
TTTTTGCACAACATGGGGGATCATGTAACTCGCCTTGATCGTTGGGAACCGGAGCTGAATGAAGCCATAC
CAAACGACGAGCGTGACACCACGATGCCTGTAGCAATGGCAACAACGTTGCGCAAACTATTAACTGGCGA
ACTACTTACTCTAGCTTCCCGGCAACAATTAATAGACTGGATGGAGGCGGATAAAGTTGCAGGACCACTT
CTGCGCTCGGCCCTTCCGGCTGGCTGGTTTATTGCTGATAAATCTGGAGCCGGTGAGCGTGGGTCTCGCG
GTATCATTGCAGCACTGGGGCCAGATGGTAAGCCCTCCCGTATCGTAGTTATCTACACGACGGGGAGTCA
GGCAACTATGGATGAACGAAATAGACAGATCGCTGAGATAGGTGCCTCACTGATTAAGCATTGGTAACTG
TCAGACCAAGTTTACTCATATATACTTTAGATTGATTTAAAACTTCATTTTTAATTTAAAAGGATCTAGG
TGAAGATCCTTTTTGATAATCTCATGACCAAAATCCCTTAACGTGAGTTTTCGTTCCACTGAGCGTCAGA
CCCCGTAGAAAAGATCAAAGGATCTTCTTGAGATCCTTTTTTTCTGCGCGTAATCTGCTGCTTGCAAACA
AAAAAACCACCGCTACCAGCGGTGGTTTGTTTGCCGGATCAAGAGCTACCAACTCTTTTTCCGAAGGTAA
CTGGCTTCAGCAGAGCGCAGATACCAAATACTGTTCTTCTAGTGTAGCCGTAGTTAGGCCACCACTTCAA
GAACTCTGTAGCACCGCCTACATACCTCGCTCTGCTAATCCTGTTACCAGTGGCTGCTGCCAGTGGCGAT
AAGTCGTGTCTTACCGGGTTGGACTCAAGACGATAGTTACCGGATAAGGCGCAGCGGTCGGGCTGAACGG
GGGGTTCGTGCACACAGCCCAGCTTGGAGCGAACGACCTACACCGAACTGAGATACCTACAGCGTGAGCT
ATGAGAAAGCGCCACGCTTCCCGAAGGGAGAAAGGCGGACAGGTATCCGGTAAGCGGCAGGGTCGGAACA
GGAGAGCGCACGAGGGAGCTTCCAGGGGGAAACGCCTGGTATCTTTATAGTCCTGTCGGGTTTCGCCACC
TCTGACTTGAGCGTCGATTTTTGTGATGCTCGTCAGGGGGGCGGAGCCTATGGAAAAACGCCAGCAACGC
GGCCTTTTTACGGTTCCTGGCCTTTTGCTGGCCTTTTGCTCACATGTTCTTTCCTGCGTTATCCCCTGAT
TCTGTGGATAACCGTATTACCGCCTTTGAGTGAGCTGATACCGCTCGCCGCAGCCGAACGACCGAGCGCA
GCGAGTCAGTGAGCGAGGAAGCGGAAGAGCGCCCAATACGCAAACCGCCTCTCCCCGCGCGTTGGCCGAT
TCATTAATGCAGCTGGCACGACAGGTTTCCCGACTGGAAAGCGGGCAGTGAGCGCAACGCAATTAATGTG
AGTTAGCTCACTCATTAGGCACCCCAGGCTTTACACTTTATGCTTCCGGCTCGTATGTTGTGTGGAATTG
TGAGCGGATAACAATTTCACACAGGAAACAGCTATGACCATGATTACGCCAAGCGCGCAATTAACCCTCA
CTAAAGGGAACAAAAGCTGGAGCTGCAAGCTTAATGTAGTCTTATGCAATACTCTTGTAGTCTTGCAACA
TGGTAACGATGAGTTAGCAACATGCCTTACAAGGAGAGAAAAAGCACCGTGCATGCCGATTGGTGGAAGT
AAGGTGGTACGATCGTGCCTTATTAGGAAGGCAACAGACGGGTCTGACATGGATTGGACGAACCACTGAA
TTGCCGCATTGCAGAGATATTGTATTTAAGTGCCTAGCTCGATACATAAACGGGTCTCTCTGGTTAGACC
AGATCTGAGCCTGGGAGCTCTCTGGCTAACTAGGGAACCCACTGCTTAAGCCTCAATAAAGCTTGCCTTG
AGTGCTTCAAGTAGTGTGTGCCCGTCTGTTGTGTGACTCTGGTAACTAGAGATCCCTCAGACCCTTTTAG
TCAGTGTGGAAAATCTCTAGCAGTGGCGCCCGAACAGGGACTTGAAAGCGAAAGGGAAACCAGAGGAGCT
CTCTCGACGCAGGACTCGGCTTGCTGAAGCGCGCACGGCAAGAGGCGAGGGGCGGCGACTGGTGAGTACG
CCAAAAATTTTGACTAGCGGAGGCTAGAAGGAGAGAGATGGGTGCGAGAGCGTCAGTATTAAGCGGGGGA
GAATTAGATCGCGATGGGAAAAAATTCGGTTAAGGCCAGGGGGAAAGAAAAAATATAAATTAAAACATAT
AGTATGGGCAAGCAGGGAGCTAGAACGATTCGCAGTTAATCCTGGCCTGTTAGAAACATCAGAAGGCTGT
AGACAAATACTGGGACAGCTACAACCATCCCTTCAGACAGGATCAGAAGAACTTAGATCATTATATAATA
CAGTAGCAACCCTCTATTGTGTGCATCAAAGGATAGAGATAAAAGACACCAAGGAAGCTTTAGACAAGAT
AGAGGAAGAGCAAAACAAAAGTAAGACCACCGCACAGCAAGCGGCCGCTGATCTTCAGACCTGGAGGAGG
AGATATGAGGGACAATTGGAGAAGTGAATTATATAAATATAAAGTAGTAAAAATTGAACCATTAGGAGTA
GCACCCACCAAGGCAAAGAGAAGAGTGGTGCAGAGAGAAAAAAGAGCAGTGGGAATAGGAGCTTTGTTCC
TTGGGTTCTTGGGAGCAGCAGGAAGCACTATGGGCGCAGCGTCAATGACGCTGACGGTACAGGCCAGACA
ATTATTGTCTGGTATAGTGCAGCAGCAGAACAATTTGCTGAGGGCTATTGAGGCGCAACAGCATCTGTTG
CAACTCACAGTCTGGGGCATCAAGCAGCTCCAGGCAAGAATCCTGGCTGTGGAAAGATACCTAAAGGATC
AACAGCTCCTGGGGATTTGGGGTTGCTCTGGAAAACTCATTTGCACCACTGCTGTGCCTTGGAATGCTAG
TTGGAGTAATAAATCTCTGGAACAGATTTGGAATCACACGACCTGGATGGAGTGGGACAGAGAAATTAAC
AATTACACAAGCTTAATACACTCCTTAATTGAAGAATCGCAAAACCAGCAAGAAAAGAATGAACAAGAAT
TATTGGAATTAGATAAATGGGCAAGTTTGTGGAATTGGTTTAACATAACAAATTGGCTGTGGTATATAAA
ATTATTCATAATGATAGTAGGAGGCTTGGTAGGTTTAAGAATAGTTTTTGCTGTACTTTCTATAGTGAAT
AGAGTTAGGCAGGGATATTCACCATTATCGTTTCAGACCCACCTCCCAACCCCGAGGGGACCCTTGCGCC
TTTTCCAAGGCAGCCCTGGGTTTGCGCAGGGACGCGGCTGCTCTGGGCGTGGTTCCGGGAAACGCAGCGG
CGCCGACCCTGGGTCTCGCACATTCTTCACGTCCGTTCGCAGCGTCACCCGGATCTTCGCCGCTACCCTT
GTGGGCCCCCCGGCGACGCTTCCTGCTCCGCCCCTAAGTCGGGAAGGTTCCTTGCGGTTCGCGGCGTGCC
GGACGTGACAAACGGAAGCCGCACGTCTCACTAGTACCCTCGCAGACGGACAGCGCCAGGGAGCAATGGC
AGCGCGCCGACCGCGATGGGCTGTGGCCAATAGCGGCTGCTCAGCAGGGCGCGCCGAGAGCAGCGGCCGG
GAAGGGGCGGTGCGGGAGGCGGGGTGTGGGGCGGTAGTGTGGGCCCTGTTCCTGCCCGCGCGGTGTTCCG
CATTCTGCAAGCCTCCGGAGCGCACGTCGGCAGTCGGCTCCCTCGTTGACCGAATCACCGACCTCTCTCC
CCAGGGGGTACCACCATGGCCAAGCCTTTGTCTCAAGAAGAATCCACCCTCATTGAAAGAGCAACGGCTA
CAATCAACAGCATCCCCATCTCTGAAGACTACAGCGTCGCCAGCGCAGCTCTCTCTAGCGACGGCCGCAT
CTTCACTGGTGTCAATGTATATCATTTTACTGGGGGACCTTGTGCAGAACTCGTGGTGCTGGGCACTGCT
GCTGCTGCGGCAGCTGGCAACCTGACTTGTATCGTCGCGATCGGAAATGAGAACAGGGGCATCTTGAGCC
CCTGCGGACGGTGCCGACAGGTGCTTCTCGATCTGCATCCTGGGATCAAAGCCATAGTGAAGGACAGTGA
TGGACAGCCGACGGCAGTTGGGATTCGTGAATTGCTGCCCTCTGGTTATGTGTGGGAGGGCCTGCAGCTG
CAGTAGTAAGAATTCTAGATCTTGAGACAAATGGCAGTATTCATCCACAATTTTAAAAGAAAAGGGGGGA
TTGGGGGGTACAGTGCAGGGGAAAGAATAGTAGACATAATAGCAACAGACATACAAACTAAAGAATTACA
AAAACAAATTACAAAAATTCAAAATTTTCGGGTTTATTACAGGGACAGCAGAGATCCACTTTGGCGCCGG
CTCGAGGGGG
Features (pLannotate 1.2.2; 31 found; start..end, strand, type, name):
     65..368     +  enhancer       CMV enhancer: human cytomegalovirus immediate early enhancer
    369..572     +  promoter       CMV promoter: human cytomegalovirus (CMV) immediate early promoter
    595..619     +  protein_bind   attB1: mutant version of attB; recombination site for the Gateway® BP reaction BP Clonase™
    638..954     +  CDS            DmrB (fragment): F36V mutant of FK506-binding protein FKBP12 binds synthetic ligands that do not bind wild-type FKBP
   1081..1689    +  CDS            APX1 (fragment): APX1_PEA - Also known as APPX1. Experimental evidence at protein level: Swiss-Prot protein existence level 1. Plays a key role in hydrogen peroxide removal. From Pisum sativum (Garden pea).
   1684..1710    +  CDS            NES: nuclear export signal from the HIV Rev protein (Fischer et al., 1995)
   1752..2340    +  misc_feature   WPRE: woodchuck hepatitis virus posttranscriptional regulatory element
   2391..2410    +  misc_feature   cPPT/CTS (fragment): central polypurine tract and central termination sequence of HIV-1
   2412..2645    +  LTR            3' LTR (ΔU3): self-inactivating 3' long terminal repeat (LTR) from HIV-1
   2723..2844    +  polyA_signal   SV40 poly(A) signal: SV40 polyadenylation signal
   2884..3019    +  rep_origin     SV40 ori: SV40 origin of replication
   3040..3058    -  promoter       T7 promoter: promoter for bacteriophage T7 RNA polymerase
   3066..3221    +  CDS            lacZα (fragment): LacZα fragment of β-galactosidase; lacZ fragment
   3226..3654    +  rep_origin     f1 ori (sequence partly withheld): f1 bacteriophage origin of replication; arrow indicates direction of (+) strand synthesis
   3707..3811    +  promoter       AmpR promoter: bla
   3812..4672    +  CDS            AmpR: β-lactamase; bla; confers resistance to ampicillin, carbenicillin, and related antibiotics
   4843..5431    +  rep_origin     ori: high-copy-number ColE1/pMB1/pBR322/pUC origin of replication
   5614..5706    +  CDS            lacI (fragment): lac repressor; lacI; The lac repressor binds to the lac operator to inhibit transcription in E. coli. This inhibition can be relieved by adding lactose or isopropyl-β-D-thiogalactopyranoside (IPTG).
   5719..5740    +  protein_bind   CAP binding site: CAP binding activates transcription in the presence of cAMP. E. coli catabolite activator protein
   5755..5785    +  promoter       lac promoter: promoter for the E. coli lac operon
   5793..5809    +  protein_bind   lac operator: The lac repressor binds to the lac operator to inhibit transcription in E. coli. This inhibition can be relieved by adding lactose or isopropyl-β-D-thiogalactopyranoside (IPTG). lac repressor encoded by lacI
   5854..5872    +  promoter       T3 promoter: promoter for bacteriophage T3 RNA polymerase
   5900..6126    +  promoter       RSV promoter: Rous sarcoma virus enhancer/promoter
   6127..6307    +  LTR            5' LTR (truncated): truncated 5' long terminal repeat (LTR) from HIV-1
   6354..6479    +  misc_feature   HIV-1 Ψ: packaging signal of human immunodeficiency virus type 1
   6463..6826    +  CDS            HIV-1 gag (fragment): gag protein from human immunodeficiency virus 1; gag
   6972..7205    +  misc_feature   RRE: The Rev response element (RRE) of HIV-1 allows for Rev-dependent mRNA export from the nucleus to the cytoplasm.
   7582..7608    +  CDS            Rev (fragment): human immunodeficiency virus 1 (HIV-1) Rev protein; rev; enhances nuclear export of unspliced and incompletely spliced viral mRNAs
   7609..8109    +  promoter       hPGK promoter: human phosphoglycerate kinase 1 promoter
   8121..8516    +  CDS            BSD: blasticidin S deaminase; Aspergillus terreus BSD; confers resistance to blasticidin
   8576..8693    +  misc_feature   cPPT/CTS: central polypurine tract and central termination sequence of HIV-1
