[The description below was written by a language model from this plasmid's Addgene catalogue record and pLannotate feature annotations shown in this document.]
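Description:
FKBP-V5-AP-nes_pLX304 is a third-generation-style, self-inactivating HIV-1 lentiviral expression plasmid built on the Gateway-derived pLX304 backbone. It is intended for delivering a cytosolic fusion protein into mammalian cells. In bacteria it is maintained through a high-copy ColE1/pUC-type origin and selected with ampicillin (β-lactamase). An f1 origin, an SV40 origin and lac/T7/T3 backbone remnants are also annotated. The viral genome is transcribed from an RSV promoter fused to a truncated 5' LTR. It carries the Ψ packaging signal with a partial gag sequence, the RRE for Rev-dependent export, cPPT/CTS, WPRE to boost transcript expression, and a ΔU3 3' LTR followed by an SV40 polyadenylation signal. Packaging functions are not encoded on the plasmid and must be supplied in trans.

Within the provirus, a human PGK promoter drives blasticidin S deaminase, which allows selection of transduced cells. Downstream, the CMV enhancer/promoter drives the insert, which is entered through an attB1 site. The open reading frame begins with an FKBP12-related domain; the annotation tool matched it to the F36V "DmrB" variant as a fragment, but the record calls it only FKBP. By the construct name, a V5 epitope tag follows, although it is not separately annotated. Next comes "AP", a partial ascorbate peroxidase sequence matched to pea APX1, and the fusion ends with the HIV Rev nuclear export signal, which keeps the protein in the cytosol. The associated publication concerns directed evolution of split APEX2, so AP is most likely one fragment of the split peroxidase. Fusing it to FKBP would suit ligand-induced reconstitution with a complementary partner, though that partner and the inducing ligand are not given in the record.
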