Addgene plasmid #120912: FKBP-V5-AP-nes_pLX304
Purpose: Lentiviral vector expressing FKBP-V5-AP-NES in mammalian cytosol
Depositing lab: Alice Ting. Depositing organization: Stanford University. Publication: Directed Evolution of Split APEX2 Peroxidase. Han Y, Branon TC, Martell JD, Boassa D, Shechner D, Ellisman MH, Ting A. ACS Chem Biol. 2019 Mar 8. doi: 10.1021/acschembio.8b00919. PubMed 30848125.
Backbone
  Vector backbone: pLX304
  Vector type: Mammalian Expression, Lentiviral
  Selectable markers: Blasticidin
Growth in bacteria
  Bacterial resistance: Ampicillin, 100 μg/mL
  Growth temperature: 30°C
  Growth strain: NEB Stable
  Copy number: Unknown
Gene/Insert
  Gene/Insert name: FKBP-V5-AP-NES
Terms and licenses: Academic/Nonprofit Terms; Industry Terms: Not Available to Industry
How to cite: FKBP-V5-AP-nes_pLX304 was a gift from Alice Ting (Addgene plasmid # 120912 ; http://n2t.net/addgene:120912 ; RRID:Addgene_120912)
